>Addgene plasmid #219102 | SFFV-ZNF281-Brd 135 | addgene full sequence | sequence record 448920 | Addgene NGS Result
ATTTATGCAGAGGCCGAGGCCGCCTCGGCCTCTGAGCTATTCCAGAAGTAGTGAGGAGGCTTTTTTGGAG
GCCTAGGGACGTACCCAATTCGCCCTATAGTGAGTCGTATTACGCGCGCTCACTGGCCGTCGTTTTACAA
CGTCGTGACTGGGAAAACCCTGGCGTTACCCAACTTAATCGCCTTGCAGCACATCCCCCTTTCGCCAGCT
GGCGTAATAGCGAAGAGGCCCGCACCGATCGCCCTTCCCAACAGTTGCGCAGCCTGAATGGCGAATGGG
[124 nt withheld, positions 280-403]
C
[91 nt withheld, positions 405-495]
A
[49 nt withheld, positions 497-545]
CCTTTGACGTTGGAGTCCACGTTCTTT
[37 nt withheld, positions 573-609]
ACCCTATCTCGGTCTATTCTTTTGATTTATAAGGGATTTTGCCGATTTCGGCCTATTGGTTAAAAAATGA
GCTGATTTAACAAAAATTTAACGCGAATTTTAACAAAATATTAACGCTTACAATTTAGGTGGCACTTTTC
GGGGAAATGTGCGCGGAACCCCTATTTGTTTATTTTTCTAAATACATTCAAATATGTATCCGCTCATGAG
ACAATAACCCTGATAAATGCTTCAATAATATTGAAAAAGGAAGAGTATGAGTATTCAACATTTCCGTGTC
GCCCTTATTCCCTTTTTTGCGGCATTTTGCCTTCCTGTTTTTGCTCACCCAGAAACGCTGGTGAAAGTAA
AAGATGCTGAAGATCAGTTGGGTGCACGAGTGGGTTACATCGAACTGGATCTCAACAGCGGTAAGATCCT
TGAGAGTTTTCGCCCCGAAGAACGTTTTCCAATGATGAGCACTTTTAAAGTTCTGCTATGTGGCGCGGTA
TTATCCCGTATTGACGCCGGGCAAGAGCAACTCGGTCGCCGCATACACTATTCTCAGAATGACTTGGTTG
AGTACTCACCAGTCACAGAAAAGCATCTTACGGATGGCATGACAGTAAGAGAATTATGCAGTGCTGCCAT
AACCATGAGTGATAACACTGCGGCCAACTTACTTCTGACAACGATCGGAGGACCGAAGGAGCTAACCGCT
TTTTTGCACAACATGGGGGATCATGTAACTCGCCTTGATCGTTGGGAACCGGAGCTGAATGAAGCCATAC
CAAACGACGAGCGTGACACCACGATGCCTGTAGCAATGGCAACAACGTTGCGCAAACTATTAACTGGCGA
ACTACTTACTCTAGCTTCCCGGCAACAATTAATAGACTGGATGGAGGCGGATAAAGTTGCAGGACCACTT
CTGCGCTCGGCCCTTCCGGCTGGCTGGTTTATTGCTGATAAATCTGGAGCCGGTGAGCGTGGGTCTCGCG
GTATCATTGCAGCACTGGGGCCAGATGGTAAGCCCTCCCGTATCGTAGTTATCTACACGACGGGGAGTCA
GGCAACTATGGATGAACGAAATAGACAGATCGCTGAGATAGGTGCCTCACTGATTAAGCATTGGTAACTG
TCAGACCAAGTTTACTCATATATACTTTAGATTGATTTAAAACTTCATTTTTAATTTAAAAGGATCTAGG
TGAAGATCCTTTTTGATAATCTCATGACCAAAATCCCTTAACGTGAGTTTTCGTTCCACTGAGCGTCAGA
CCCCGTAGAAAAGATCAAAGGATCTTCTTGAGATCCTTTTTTTCTGCGCGTAATCTGCTGCTTGCAAACA
AAAAAACCACCGCTACCAGCGGTGGTTTGTTTGCCGGATCAAGAGCTACCAACTCTTTTTCCGAAGGTAA
CTGGCTTCAGCAGAGCGCAGATACCAAATACTGTTCTTCTAGTGTAGCCGTAGTTAGGCCACCACTTCAA
GAACTCTGTAGCACCGCCTACATACCTCGCTCTGCTAATCCTGTTACCAGTGGCTGCTGCCAGTGGCGAT
AAGTCGTGTCTTACCGGGTTGGACTCAAGACGATAGTTACCGGATAAGGCGCAGCGGTCGGGCTGAACGG
GGGGTTCGTGCACACAGCCCAGCTTGGAGCGAACGACCTACACCGAACTGAGATACCTACAGCGTGAGCT
ATGAGAAAGCGCCACGCTTCCCGAAGGGAGAAAGGCGGACAGGTATCCGGTAAGCGGCAGGGTCGGAACA
GGAGAGCGCACGAGGGAGCTTCCAGGGGGAAACGCCTGGTATCTTTATAGTCCTGTCGGGTTTCGCCACC
TCTGACTTGAGCGTCGATTTTTGTGATGCTCGTCAGGGGGGCGGAGCCTATGGAAAAACGCCAGCAACGC
GGCCTTTTTACGGTTCCTGGCCTTTTGCTGGCCTTTTGCTCACATGTTCTTTCCTGCGTTATCCCCTGAT
TCTGTGGATAACCGTATTACCGCCTTTGAGTGAGCTGATACCGCTCGCCGCAGCCGAACGACCGAGCGCA
GCGAGTCAGTGAGCGAGGAAGCGGAAGAGCGCCCAATACGCAAACCGCCTCTCCCCGCGCGTTGGCCGAT
TCATTAATGCAGCTGGCACGACAGGTTTCCCGACTGGAAAGCGGGCAGTGAGCGCAACGCAATTAATGTG
AGTTAGCTCACTCATTAGGCACCCCAGGCTTTACACTTTATGCTTCCGGCTCGTATGTTGTGTGGAATTG
TGAGCGGATAACAATTTCACACAGGAAACAGCTATGACCATGATTACGCCAAGCGCGCAATTAACCCTCA
CTAAAGGGAACAAAAGCTGGAGCTGCAAGCTTAATGTAGTCTTATGCAATACTCTTGTAGTCTTGCAACA
TGGTAACGATGAGTTAGCAACATGCCTTACAAGGAGAGAAAAAGCACCGTGCATGCCGATTGGTGGAAGT
AAGGTGGTACGATCGTGCCTTATTAGGAAGGCAACAGACGGGTCTGACATGGATTGGACGAACCACTGAA
TTGCCGCATTGCAGAGATATTGTATTTAAGTGCCTAGCTCGATACATAAACGGGTCTCTCTGGTTAGACC
AGATCTGAGCCTGGGAGCTCTCTGGCTAACTAGGGAACCCACTGCTTAAGCCTCAATAAAGCTTGCCTTG
AGTGCTTCAAGTAGTGTGTGCCCGTCTGTTGTGTGACTCTGGTAACTAGAGATCCCTCAGACCCTTTTAG
TCAGTGTGGAAAATCTCTAGCAGTGGCGCCCGAACAGGGACTTGAAAGCGAAAGGGAAACCAGAGGAGCT
CTCTCGACGCAGGACTCGGCTTGCTGAAGCGCGCACGGCAAGAGGCGAGGGGCGGCGACTGGTGAGTACG
CCAAAAATTTTGACTAGCGGAGGCTAGAAGGAGAGAGATGGGTGCGAGAGCGTCAGTATTAAGCGGGGGA
GAATTAGATCGCGATGGGAAAAAATTCGGTTAAGGCCAGGGGGAAAGAAAAAATATAAATTAAAACATAT
AGTATGGGCAAGCAGGGAGCTAGAACGATTCGCAGTTAATCCTGGCCTGTTAGAAACATCAGAAGGCTGT
AGACAAATACTGGGACAGCTACAACCATCCCTTCAGACAGGATCAGAAGAACTTAGATCATTATATAATA
CAGTAGCAACCCTCTATTGTGTGCATCAAAGGATAGAGATAAAAGACACCAAGGAAGCTTTAGACAAGAT
AGAGGAAGAGCAAAACAAAAGTAAGACCACCGCACAGCAAGCGGCCGCTGATCTTCAGACCTGGAGGAGG
AGATATGAGGGACAATTGGAGAAGTGAATTATATAAATATAAAGTAGTAAAAATTGAACCATTAGGAGTA
GCACCCACCAAGGCAAAGAGAAGAGTGGTGCAGAGAGAAAAAAGAGCAGTGGGAATAGGAGCTTTGTTCC
TTGGGTTCTTGGGAGCAGCAGGAAGCACTATGGGCGCAGCGTCAATGACGCTGACGGTACAGGCCAGACA
ATTATTGTCTGGTATAGTGCAGCAGCAGAACAATTTGCTGAGGGCTATTGAGGCGCAACAGCATCTGTTG
CAACTCACAGTCTGGGGCATCAAGCAGCTCCAGGCAAGAATCCTGGCTGTGGAAAGATACCTAAAGGATC
AACAGCTCCTGGGGATTTGGGGTTGCTCTGGAAAACTCATTTGCACCACTGCTGTGCCTTGGAATGCTAG
TTGGAGTAATAAATCTCTGGAACAGATTTGGAATCACACGACCTGGATGGAGTGGGACAGAGAAATTAAC
AATTACACAAGCTTAATACACTCCTTAATTGAAGAATCGCAAAACCAGCAAGAAAAGAATGAACAAGAAT
TATTGGAATTAGATAAATGGGCAAGTTTGTGGAATTGGTTTAACATAACAAATTGGCTGTGGTATATAAA
ATTATTCATAATGATAGTAGGAGGCTTGGTAGGTTTAAGAATAGTTTTTGCTGTACTTTCTATAGTGAAT
AGAGTTAGGCAGGGATATTCACCATTATCGTTTCAGACCCACCTCCCAACCCCGAGGGGACCCGACAGGC
CCGAAGGAATAGAAGAAGAAGGTGGAGAGAGAGACAGAGACAGATCCATTCGATTAGTGAACGGATCTCG
ACGGTATCGGTTAACTTTTAAAAGAAAAGGGGGGATTGGGGGGTACAGTGCAGGGGAAAGAATAGTAGAC
ATAATAGCAACAGACATACAAACTAAAGAATTACAAAAACAAATTACAAAAATTCAAAATTTTATCGATC
ACGAGACTAGCCTCGAGCTGGCTGCAGTAACGCCATTTTGCAAGGCATGGAAAAATACCAAACCAAGAAT
AGAGAAGTTCAGATCAAGGGCGGGTACATGAAAATAGCTAACGTTGGGCCAAACAGGATATCTGCGGTGA
GCAGTTTCGGCCCCGGCCCGGGGCCAAGAACAGATGGTCACCGCAGTTTCGGCCCCGGCCCGAGGCCAAG
AACAGATGGTCCCCAGATATGGCCCAACCCTCAGCAGTTTCTTAAGACCCATCAGATGTTTCCAGGCTCC
CCCAAGGACCTGAAATGACCCTGCGCCTTATTTGAATTAACCAATCAGCCTGCTTCTCGCTTCTGTTCGC
GCGCTTCTGCTTCCCGAGCTCTATAAAAGAGCTCACAACCCCTCACTCGGCGCGCCAGTCCTCCGACAGA
CTGAGTCGGCCGGTCGAATCAAGCTTATCGATACCGTCGACGGATCCGCTAGCCCGCGGTTCGAAATGAA
AATCGGCAGTGGGTTCCTGAGTGGCGGCGGAGGTACCGGCAGTAGCGGTGGTAGCGGCTCCGGCGGCGGT
GGTAGTGGCGGCGGCGGCGGCGGCGGCAGCAGCGGCAGGAGGGCAGAGATGGAACCCACCTTTCCCCAGG
GTATGGTTATGTTCAACCACCGTCTTCCCCCGGTCACCAGCTTCACCCGGCCGGCGGGGTCGGCCGCCCC
TCCCCCGCAATGCGTGTTATCCTCCTCTACCTCCGCAGCCCCGGCCGCTGAGCCCCCCCCTCCGCCAGCC
CCGGACATGACTTTCAAGAAGGAGCCGGCGGCGTCAGCCGCGGCCTTCCCCTCGCAGAGGACCTCCTGGG
GGTTCTTGCAGTCTTTGGTTAGCATCAAACAGGAGAAACCCGCGGATCCTGAGGAGCAGCAGTCCCACCA
CCACCATCACCACCACCACTATGGGGGGCTGTTCGCTGGAGCTGAAGAGAGGTCTCCAGGCCTAGGAGGC
GGTGAAGGGGGGAGTCACGGCGTCATCCAGGACCTCAGTATTCTCCACCAGCATGTCCAGCAGCAACCAG
CCCAGCACCACCGTGACGTATTACTCAGCAGCAGTAGCAGGACTGATGACCACCATGGCACTGAGGAGCC
AAAGCAGGACACTAATGTCAAAAAGGCAAAAAGGCCAAAGCCAGAATCTCAGGGAATCAAAGCCAAGAGG
AAGCCAAGTGCATCTTCCAAACCTTCTTTGGTTGGAGATGGAGAAGGTGCCATCCTCTCCCCAAGTCAGA
AACCTCATATCTGTGATCACTGTAGTGCTGCTTTCCGAAGCTCCTATCACCTGCGGAGACATGTCCTCAT
TCATACAGGAGAAAGACCTTTCCAGTGCAGCCAGTGTAGTATGGGTTTCATTCAGAAATACCTACTACAG
AGACATGAGAAAATTCATAGTAGAGAGAAGCCATTTGGATGTGATCAGTGCAGCATGAAGTTTATTCAGA
AGTACCATATGGAGAGACACAAGAGGACACATAGTGGAGAAAAGCCATATAAGTGTGACACTTGCCAACA
GTATTTTTCAAGGACTGATAGATTGTTGAAGCACAGGCGCACATGTGGTGAAGTCATAGTTAAAGGAGCC
ACTAGTGCAGAACCTGGGTCATCAAACCATACCAATATGGGTAATCTGGCTGTGTTGTCTCAGGGAAATA
CAAGTTCTTCAAGGAGAAAAACAAAGTCAAAAAGCATAGCTATTGAAAATAAGGAACAGAAGACCGGTAA
AACAAATGAATCACAAATTTCAAATAATATAAACATGCAGAGTTACTCAGTAGAAATGCCTACCGTGTCT
TCCAGTGGAGGCATAATTGGCACTGGAATAGATGAACTGCAGAAGAGGGTGCCAAAATTGATCTTTAAGA
AAGGAAGCAGAAAGAATACAGATAAAAACTACCTTAACTTTGTGTCACCATTACCAGACATAGTAGGACA
GAAATCCTTGTCTGGAAAACCAAGTGGCTCACTTGGCATAGTATCAAATAATAGTGTGGAGACCATTGGT
CTTCTCCAAAGTACAAGTGGCAAACAAGGTCAGATAAGTAGTAATTATGATGATGCCATGCAGTTTTCAA
AGAAAAGAAGATATTTACCAACTGCCAGCAGCAACAGTGCCTTTTCTATAAACGTAGGACACATGGTCTC
CCAACAGTCTGTCATTCAGTCTGCAGGTGTCAGTGTTTTGGACAATGAGGCACCATTGTCACTTATTGAC
TCCTCAGCTCTAAATGCTGAAATTAAATCTTGTCATGACAAGTCTGGAATTCCTGATGAGGTTTTACAAA
GTATTTTGGATCAATACTCCAACAAATCAGAAAGCCAGAAAGAGGATCCTTTCAATATTGCAGAACCACG
AGTGGATTTACACACCTCAGGAGAACACTCAGAATTGGTTCAAGAAGAAAATTTGAGCCCAGGCACCCAA
ACACCTTCAAATGATAAAGCAAGTATGTTGCAAGAATACTCCAAATACCTCCAACAGGCTTTTGAAAAAT
CCACTAATGCAAGTTTTACTCTTGGACACGGTTTCCAATTTGTCAGTTTGTCTTCACCTCTCCACAACCA
CACTTTGTTTCCAGAAAAACAAATATACACTACGTCTCCTTTGGAGTGTGGTTTCGGCCAATCTGTTACC
TCAGTGTTGCCATCTTCATTGCCAAAGCCTCCTTTTGGGATGTTGTTTGGATCTCAGCCAGGTCTTTATT
TGTCTGCTTTGGATGCTACACATCAGCAGTTGACACCTTCCCAGGAGCTGGATGATCTGATAGATTCTCA
GAAGAACTTAGAGACTTCATCAGCCTTCCAGTCCTCATCTCAGAAATTGACTAGCCAGAAGGAACAGAAA
AACTTAGAGTCTTCAACAGGCTTTCAGATTCCATCTCAGGAGTTAGCTAGCCAGATAGATCCTCAGAAAG
ACATAGAGCCTAGAACAACGTATCAGATTGAGAACTTTGCACAAGCGTTTGGTTCTCAGTTTAAGTCGGG
CAGCAGGGTGCCAATGACCTTTATCACTAACTCTAATGGAGAAGTGGACCATAGAGTAAGGACTTCAGTG
TCAGATTTCTCAGGGTATACAAATATGATGTCTGATGTAAGTGAGCCATGTAGTACAAGAGTAAAGACAC
CCACCAGCCAGAGTTACAGGTAAACCGGTCGGATCCCCCGGGCTGCAGGAATTCGAGCATCTTACCGCCA
TTTATTCCCATATTTGTTCTGTTTTTCTTGATTTGGGTATACATTTAAATGTTAATAAAACAAAATGGTG
GGGCAATCATTTACATTTTTAGGGATATGTAATTACTAGTTCAGGTGTATTGCCACAAGACAAACATGTT
AAGAAACTTTCCCGTTATTTACGCTCTGTTCCTGTTAATCAACCTCTGGATTACAAAATTTGTGAAAGAT
TGACTGATATTCTTAACTATGTTGCTCCTTTTACGCTGTGTGGATATGCTGCTTTAATGCCTCTGTATCA
TGCTATTGCTTCCCGTACGGCTTTCGTTTTCTCCTCCTTGTATAAATCCTGGTTGCTGTCTCTTTATGAG
GAGTTGTGGCCCGTTGTCCGTCAACGTGGCGTGGTGTGCTCTGTGTTTGCTGACGCAACCCCCACTGGCT
GGGGCATTGCCACCACCTGTCAACTCCTTTCTGGGACTTTCGCTTTCCCCCTCCCGATCGCCACGGCAGA
ACTCATCGCCGCCTGCCTTGCCCGCTGCTGGACAGGGGCTAGGTTGCTGGGCACTGATAATTCCGTGGTG
TTGTCGGGGAAGCTGACGTCCTTTGCAATTCGATATCAAGCTGTACCTTCTAGATGTACAACAGATACAG
CGCTTCTAGACCAATGACTTACAAGGCAGCTGTAGATCTTAGCCACTTTTTAAAAGAAAAGGGGGGACTG
GAAGGGCTAATTCACTCCCAACGAAGACAAGATCTGCTTTTTGCTTGTACTGGGTCTCTCTGGTTAGACC
AGATCTGAGCCTGGGAGCTCTCTGGCTAACTAGGGAACCCACTGCTTAAGCCTCAATAAAGCTTGCCTTG
AGTGCTTCAAGTAGTGTGTGCCCGTCTGTTGTGTGACTCTGGTAACTAGAGATCCCTCAGACCCTTTTAG
TCAGTGTGGAAAATCTCTAGCAGTAGTAGTTCATGTCATCTTATTATTCAGTATTTATAACTTGCAAAGA
AATGAATATCAGAGAGTGAGAGGAACTTGTTTATTGCAGCTTATAATGGTTACAAATAAAGCAATAGCAT
CACAAATTTCACAAATAAAGCATTTTTTTCACTGCATTCTAGTTGTGGTTTGTCCAAACTCATCAATGTA
TCTTATCATGTCTGGCTCTAGCTATCCCGCCCCTAACTCCGCCCATCCCGCCCCTAACTCCGCCCAGTTC
CGCCCATTCTCCGCCCCATGGCTGACTAATTTTTTTT
Features (pLannotate 1.2.2; 29 found; start..end, strand, type, name):
     94..112     -  promoter       T7 promoter: promoter for bacteriophage T7 RNA polymerase
    120..275     +  CDS            lacZα (fragment): LacZα fragment of β-galactosidase; lacZ fragment
    280..708     +  rep_origin     f1 ori (sequence partly withheld): f1 bacteriophage origin of replication; arrow indicates direction of (+) strand synthesis
    761..865     +  promoter       AmpR promoter: bla
    866..1726    +  CDS            AmpR: β-lactamase; bla; confers resistance to ampicillin, carbenicillin, and related antibiotics
   1897..2485    +  rep_origin     ori: high-copy-number ColE1/pMB1/pBR322/pUC origin of replication
   2668..2760    +  CDS            lacI (fragment): lac repressor; lacI; The lac repressor binds to the lac operator to inhibit transcription in E. coli. This inhibition can be relieved by adding lactose or isopropyl-β-D-thiogalactopyranoside (IPTG).
   2773..2794    +  protein_bind   CAP binding site: CAP binding activates transcription in the presence of cAMP. E. coli catabolite activator protein
   2809..2839    +  promoter       lac promoter: promoter for the E. coli lac operon
   2847..2863    +  protein_bind   lac operator: The lac repressor binds to the lac operator to inhibit transcription in E. coli. This inhibition can be relieved by adding lactose or isopropyl-β-D-thiogalactopyranoside (IPTG). lac repressor encoded by lacI
   2908..2926    +  promoter       T3 promoter: promoter for bacteriophage T3 RNA polymerase
   2954..3180    +  promoter       RSV promoter: Rous sarcoma virus enhancer/promoter
   3181..3361    +  LTR            5' LTR (truncated): truncated 5' long terminal repeat (LTR) from HIV-1
   3408..3533    +  misc_feature   HIV-1 Ψ: packaging signal of human immunodeficiency virus type 1
   3517..3880    +  CDS            HIV-1 gag (fragment): gag protein from human immunodeficiency virus 1; gag
   4026..4259    +  misc_feature   RRE: The Rev response element (RRE) of HIV-1 allows for Rev-dependent mRNA export from the nucleus to the cytoplasm.
   4636..4736    +  CDS            Rev (fragment): human immunodeficiency virus 1 (HIV-1) Rev protein; rev; enhances nuclear export of unspliced and incompletely spliced viral mRNAs
   4755..4872    +  misc_feature   cPPT/CTS: central polypurine tract and central termination sequence of HIV-1
   4906..5307    +  promoter       SFFV promoter: spleen focus-forming virus long terminal repeat (LTR) promoter
   5317..5340    +  misc_feature   MCS (fragment): pBluescript multiple cloning site
   5365..8049    +  CDS            ZNF281: ZN281_HUMAN - Also known as GZP1, ZBP99. Experimental evidence at protein level: Swiss-Prot protein existence level 1. Transcription repressor that plays a role in regulation of embryonic stem cells (ESCs) differentiation. Required for ESCs differentiation and acts by mediating autorepression of NANOG in ESCs: binds to the NANOG promoter and promotes association of NANOG protein to its own promoter and recruits the NuRD complex, which deacetylates histones. Not required for establishement and maintenance of ESCs (By similarity). Represses the transcription of a number of genes including GAST,
   8060..8085    +  misc_feature   MCS (fragment): pBluescript multiple cloning site
   8085..8144    +  CDS            S (fragment): HBSAG_WHV6 - Experimental evidence at transcript level: Swiss-Prot protein existence level 2. The middle envelope protein plays an important role in the budding of the virion. It is involved in the induction of budding in a nucleocapsid independent way. In this process the majority of envelope proteins bud to form subviral lipoprotein particles of 22 nm of diameter that do not contain a nucleocapsid (By similarity). From Woodchuck hepatitis B virus (isolate w64/pWS23) (WHV).
   8276..8679    +  misc_feature   WPRE: woodchuck hepatitis virus posttranscriptional regulatory element
   8737..8796    +  CDS            nef (fragment): NEF_HV1Z2 - Experimental evidence at protein level: Swiss-Prot protein existence level 1. Extracellular Nef protein targets CD4(+) T-lymphocytes for apoptosis by interacting with CXCR4 surface receptors. From Human immunodeficiency virus type 1 group M subtype D (isolate Z2/CDC-Z34) (HIV-1).
   8798..9031    +  LTR            3' LTR (ΔU3): self-inactivating 3' long terminal repeat (LTR) from HIV-1
   9103..9224    +  polyA_signal   SV40 poly(A) signal: SV40 polyadenylation signal
   9243..9264    +  rep_origin     SV40 ori (fragment): SV40 origin of replication
   9264..73      +  rep_origin     SV40 ori (across the origin): SV40 origin of replication
