[The description below was written by a language model from this plasmid's Addgene catalogue record and pLannotate feature annotations shown in this document.]
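Description:
SFFV-ZNF281-Brd 135 is a lentiviral transfer plasmid built on the SFFV-MCS backbone that expresses human ZNF281, a zinc-finger transcription factor, together with an assigned DNA barcode. It is propagated in E. coli through a high-copy ColE1/pUC-type origin with ampicillin selection (AmpR, β-lactamase). The backbone also carries an f1 origin and pBluescript-derived remnants (lacZα and lacI fragments, lac promoter/operator, T7 and T3 promoters). The annotated full sequence is 9,326 nt, matching the stated backbone and insert sizes. No mammalian selection marker or fluorescent reporter is annotated.

The viral portion has the layout typical of third-generation, self-inactivating vectors. An RSV promoter drives a truncated HIV-1 5' LTR, followed by the Ψ packaging signal with a partial gag sequence, the Rev response element for Rev-dependent nuclear export of genomic RNA, and the cPPT/CTS. The internal spleen focus-forming virus (SFFV) promoter drives the ZNF281 coding sequence, which sits between two multiple cloning site fragments and was inserted by restriction cloning. Downstream, a WPRE enhances transcript stability and expression. The short woodchuck hepatitis virus S match is most likely part of that element. A ΔU3 3' LTR then inactivates LTR promoter activity after integration, and an SV40 poly(A) signal and SV40 origin follow.

According to the depositor, the barcode was cloned into an XbaI site after the WPRE, giving the order SFFV–TF–WPRE–barcode, but it is not annotated as a feature in the table. In that position it should be included in the SFFV-driven transcript, so the factor could be identified by sequencing. The plasmid belongs to a barcoded transcription factor collection made for combinatorial screening in immune cell reprogramming.
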