Addgene plasmid #219102: SFFV-ZNF281-Brd 135
Purpose: Transcription factor ZNF281 with a specific barcode assigned.
Depositing lab: Filipe Pereira. Depositing organization: Center for Neuroscience and Cell Biology, University of Coimbra. Publication: A combinatorial transcription factor screening platform for immune cell reprogramming. Kurochkin I, Altman AR, Caiado I, Pertiga-Cabral D, Halitzki E, Minaeva M, Zimmermannova O, Henriques-Oliveira L, Klein D, Nair M, Oliveira D, Cajal LR, Knittel R, Feick C, Ringner M, Martin M, Cirovic B, Pires CF, Rosa FF, Sitnicka E, Theis FJ, Pereira CF. Cell Syst. 2026 Jan 21;17(1):101457. doi: 10.1016/j.cels.2025.101457. Epub 2026 Jan 14. PubMed 41539305.
Backbone
  Vector backbone: SFFV-MCS
  Backbone size w/o insert (bp): 6638
  Vector type: Lentiviral
Growth in bacteria
  Bacterial resistance: Ampicillin, 100 μg/mL
  Growth temperature: 37°C
  Growth strain: NEB Stable
  Copy number: High Copy
Gene/Insert
  Gene/Insert name: ZNF281
  Species: H. sapiens (human)
  Insert size (bp): 2688
  Entrez Gene: ZNF281 (a.k.a. GZP1, ZBP-99, ZBP99, ZNP-99)
  Promoter: The spleen focus-forming virus (SFFV) promoter
  Cloning method: Restriction Enzyme; 5′ cloning site Bsp119I (not destroyed); 3′ cloning site BstHI (not destroyed)
Terms and licenses: Academic/Nonprofit Terms; Industry Terms: Not Available to Industry
Depositor comments: Barcode sequence cloned into XbaI restriction site. Design of plasmid is as follows: SFFV-[TF sequence]-WPRE-[Barcode sequence].
How to cite: SFFV-ZNF281-Brd 135 was a gift from Filipe Pereira (Addgene plasmid # 219102 ; http://n2t.net/addgene:219102 ; RRID:Addgene_219102)
