>Addgene plasmid #219102 | SFFV-ZNF281-Brd 135 | depositor partial sequence | sequence record 427786 | TF ORF
ATGAAAATCGGCAGTGGGTTCCTGAGTGGCGGCGGAGGTACCGGCAGTAGCGGTGGTAGCGGCTCCGGCG
GCGGTGGTAGTGGCGGCGGCGGCGGCGGCGGCAGCAGCGGCAGGAGGGCAGAGATGGAACCCACCTTTCC
CCAGGGTATGGTTATGTTCAACCACCGTCTTCCCCCGGTCACCAGCTTCACCCGGCCGGCGGGGTCGGCC
GCCCCTCCCCCGCAATGCGTGTTATCCTCCTCTACCTCCGCAGCCCCGGCCGCTGAGCCCCCCCCTCCGC
CAGCCCCGGACATGACTTTCAAGAAGGAGCCGGCGGCGTCAGCCGCGGCCTTCCCCTCGCAGAGGACCTC
CTGGGGGTTCTTGCAGTCTTTGGTTAGCATCAAACAGGAGAAACCCGCGGATCCTGAGGAGCAGCAGTCC
CACCACCACCATCACCACCACCACTATGGGGGGCTGTTCGCTGGAGCTGAAGAGAGGTCTCCAGGCCTAG
GAGGCGGTGAAGGGGGGAGTCACGGCGTCATCCAGGACCTCAGTATTCTCCACCAGCATGTCCAGCAGCA
ACCAGCCCAGCACCACCGTGACGTATTACTCAGCAGCAGTAGCAGGACTGATGACCACCATGGCACTGAG
GAGCCAAAGCAGGACACTAATGTCAAAAAGGCAAAAAGGCCAAAGCCAGAATCTCAGGGAATCAAAGCCA
AGAGGAAGCCAAGTGCATCTTCCAAACCTTCTTTGGTTGGAGATGGAGAAGGTGCCATCCTCTCCCCAAG
TCAGAAACCTCATATCTGTGATCACTGTAGTGCTGCTTTCCGAAGCTCCTATCACCTGCGGAGACATGTC
CTCATTCATACAGGAGAAAGACCTTTCCAGTGCAGCCAGTGTAGTATGGGTTTCATTCAGAAATACCTAC
TACAGAGACATGAGAAAATTCATAGTAGAGAGAAGCCATTTGGATGTGATCAGTGCAGCATGAAGTTTAT
TCAGAAGTACCATATGGAGAGACACAAGAGGACACATAGTGGAGAAAAGCCATATAAGTGTGACACTTGC
CAACAGTATTTTTCAAGGACTGATAGATTGTTGAAGCACAGGCGCACATGTGGTGAAGTCATAGTTAAAG
GAGCCACTAGTGCAGAACCTGGGTCATCAAACCATACCAATATGGGTAATCTGGCTGTGTTGTCTCAGGG
AAATACAAGTTCTTCAAGGAGAAAAACAAAGTCAAAAAGCATAGCTATTGAAAATAAGGAACAGAAGACC
GGTAAAACAAATGAATCACAAATTTCAAATAATATAAACATGCAGAGTTACTCAGTAGAAATGCCTACCG
TGTCTTCCAGTGGAGGCATAATTGGCACTGGAATAGATGAACTGCAGAAGAGGGTGCCAAAATTGATCTT
TAAGAAAGGAAGCAGAAAGAATACAGATAAAAACTACCTTAACTTTGTGTCACCATTACCAGACATAGTA
GGACAGAAATCCTTGTCTGGAAAACCAAGTGGCTCACTTGGCATAGTATCAAATAATAGTGTGGAGACCA
TTGGTCTTCTCCAAAGTACAAGTGGCAAACAAGGTCAGATAAGTAGTAATTATGATGATGCCATGCAGTT
TTCAAAGAAAAGAAGATATTTACCAACTGCCAGCAGCAACAGTGCCTTTTCTATAAACGTAGGACACATG
GTCTCCCAACAGTCTGTCATTCAGTCTGCAGGTGTCAGTGTTTTGGACAATGAGGCACCATTGTCACTTA
TTGACTCCTCAGCTCTAAATGCTGAAATTAAATCTTGTCATGACAAGTCTGGAATTCCTGATGAGGTTTT
ACAAAGTATTTTGGATCAATACTCCAACAAATCAGAAAGCCAGAAAGAGGATCCTTTCAATATTGCAGAA
CCACGAGTGGATTTACACACCTCAGGAGAACACTCAGAATTGGTTCAAGAAGAAAATTTGAGCCCAGGCA
CCCAAACACCTTCAAATGATAAAGCAAGTATGTTGCAAGAATACTCCAAATACCTCCAACAGGCTTTTGA
AAAATCCACTAATGCAAGTTTTACTCTTGGACACGGTTTCCAATTTGTCAGTTTGTCTTCACCTCTCCAC
AACCACACTTTGTTTCCAGAAAAACAAATATACACTACGTCTCCTTTGGAGTGTGGTTTCGGCCAATCTG
TTACCTCAGTGTTGCCATCTTCATTGCCAAAGCCTCCTTTTGGGATGTTGTTTGGATCTCAGCCAGGTCT
TTATTTGTCTGCTTTGGATGCTACACATCAGCAGTTGACACCTTCCCAGGAGCTGGATGATCTGATAGAT
TCTCAGAAGAACTTAGAGACTTCATCAGCCTTCCAGTCCTCATCTCAGAAATTGACTAGCCAGAAGGAAC
AGAAAAACTTAGAGTCTTCAACAGGCTTTCAGATTCCATCTCAGGAGTTAGCTAGCCAGATAGATCCTCA
GAAAGACATAGAGCCTAGAACAACGTATCAGATTGAGAACTTTGCACAAGCGTTTGGTTCTCAGTTTAAG
TCGGGCAGCAGGGTGCCAATGACCTTTATCACTAACTCTAATGGAGAAGTGGACCATAGAGTAAGGACTT
CAGTGTCAGATTTCTCAGGGTATACAAATATGATGTCTGATGTAAGTGAGCCATGTAGTACAAGAGTAAA
GACACCCACCAGCCAGAGTTACAGGTAA
