>Addgene plasmid #219102 | SFFV-ZNF281-Brd 135 | depositor partial sequence | sequence record 427787 | Barcode sequence
TGTACAACAGATACAGCGCT
